>Addgene plasmid #169531 | pTS2394-Tier1-PhCMV-3xNLS_mTagBFP2 | addgene full sequence | sequence record 364563 | Addgene NGS Result
CTGACGTCGACGGATCGGGAGATCTCCACGCGTGGTACCCTCGAGTTGACATTGATTATTGAGTAGTTAT
TAATAGTAATCAATTACGGGGTCATTAGTTCATAGCCCATATATGGAGTTCCGCGTTACATAACTTACGG
TAAATGGCCCGCCTGGCTGACCGCCCAACGACCCCCGCCCATTGACGTCAATAATGACGTATGTTCCCAT
AGTAACGCCAATAGGGACTTTCCATTGACGTCAATGGGTGGAGTATTTACGGTAAACTGCCCACTTGGCA
GTACATCAAGTGTATCATATGCCAAGTACGCCCCCTATTGACGTCAATGACGGTAAATGGCCCGCCTGGC
ATTATGCCCAGTACATGACCTTATGGGACTTTCCTACTTGGCAGTACATCTACGTATTAGTCATCGCTAT
TACCATGGTGATGCGGTTTTGGCAGTACATCAATGGGCGTGGATAGCGGTTTGACTCACGGGGATTTCCA
AGTCTCCACCCCATTGACGTCAATGGGAGTTTGTTTTGGCACCAAAATCAACGGGACTTTCCAAAATGTC
GTAACAACTCCGCCCCATTGACGCAAATGGGCGGTAGGCGTGTACGGTGGGAGGTCTATATAAGCAGAGC
TCTCTGGCTAACTAGAGAACCCACTGCTTACTGGCTTATCGAAATTAATACGACTCACTATAGGGAGACC
CAAGCTGTTCGAAGCGGAATTCACCATGACTAGTGATCCAAAAAAGAAGAGAAAGGTAGATCCAAAAAAG
AAGAGAAAGGTAGATCCAAAAAAGAAGAGAAAGGTAGCTAGTGGTGGTTCTGGTGTGTCTAAGGGCGAAG
AGCTGATTAAGGAGAACATGCACATGAAGCTGTACATGGAGGGCACCGTGGACAACCATCACTTCAAGTG
CACATCCGAGGGCGAAGGCAAGCCCTACGAGGGCACCCAGACCATGAGAATCAAGGTGGTCGAGGGCGGC
CCTCTCCCCTTCGCCTTCGACATCCTGGCTACTAGCTTCCTCTACGGCAGCAAGACCTTCATCAACCACA
CCCAGGGCATCCCCGACTTCTTCAAGCAGTCCTTCCCTGAGGGCTTCACATGGGAGAGAGTCACCACATA
CGAAGACGGGGGCGTGCTGACCGCTACCCAGGACACCAGCCTCCAGGACGGCTGCCTCATCTACAACGTC
AAGATCAGAGGGGTGAACTTCACATCCAACGGCCCTGTGATGCAGAAGAAAACACTCGGCTGGGAGGCCT
TCACCGAGACGCTGTACCCCGCTGACGGCGGCCTGGAAGGCAGAAACGACATGGCCCTGAAGCTCGTGGG
CGGGAGCCATCTGATCGCAAACGCCAAGACCACATATAGATCCAAGAAACCCGCTAAGAACCTCAAGATG
CCTGGCGTCTACTATGTGGACTACAGACTGGAAAGAATCAAGGAGGCCAACAACGAGACCTACGTCGAGC
AGCACGAGGTGGCAGTGGCCAGATACTGCGACCTCCCTAGCAAACTGGGGCACAAACTTAATGCTAGCGG
ATCCACCGGTGTCTAGAAAGCTTTGAGGCCGGCCTGCAGGGATCAGCCTCGACTGTGCCTTCTAGTTGCC
AGCCATCTGTTGTTTGCCCCTCCCCCGTGCCTTCCTTGACCCTGGAAGGTGCCACTCCCACTGTCCTTTC
CTAATAAAATGAGGAAATTGCATCGCATTGTCTGAGTAGGTGTCATTCTATTCTGGGGGGTGGGGTGGGG
CAGGACAGCAAGGGGGAGGATTGGGAAGACAATAGCAGGCATGCTGGGGATGCGGTGGGCTCTATGGCTT
CTGAGGCGGAAAGAACCAGCTGGGGCTCTAGGGGGTATCCCC
[124 nt withheld, positions 1863-1986]
C
[91 nt withheld, positions 1988-2078]
A
[49 nt withheld, positions 2080-2128]
CCTTTGACGTTGGAGTCCACGTTCTTT
[37 nt withheld, positions 2156-2192]
ACCCTATCTCGGTCTATTCTTTTGATTTATAAGGGATTTTGCCGATTTCGGCCTATTGGTTAAAAAATGA
GCTGATTTAACAAAAATTTAACGCGAATTAATTCTGTGGAATGTGTGTCAGTTAGGGTGTGGAAAGTCCC
CAGGCTCCCCAGCAGGCAGAAGTATGCAAAGCATGCATCTCAATTAGTCAGCAACCAGGTGTGGAAAGTC
CCCAGGCTCCCCAGCAGGCAGAAGTATGCAAAGCATGCATCTCAATTAGTCAGCAACCATAGTCCCGCCC
CTAACTCCGCCCATCCCGCCCCTAACTCCGCCCAGTTCCGCCCATTCTCCGCCCCATGGCTGACTAATTT
TTTTTATTTATGCAGAGGCCGAGGCCGCCTCTGCCTCTGAGCTATTCCAGAAGTAGTGAGGAGGCTTTTT
TGGAGGCCTAGGCTTTTGCAAAAAGCTCCCGGGAGCTTGTATATCCATTTTCGGATCTGATCAAGAGACA
GGATGAGGATCGTTTCGCATGATTGAACAAGATGGATTGCACGCAGGTTCTCCGGCCGCTTGGGTGGAGA
GGCTATTCGGCTATGACTGGGCACAACAGACAATCGGCTGCTCTGATGCCGCCGTGTTCCGGCTGTCAGC
GCAGGGGCGCCCGGTTCTTTTTGTCAAGACCGACCTGTCCGGTGCCCTGAATGAACTGCAGGACGAGGCA
GCGCGGCTATCGTGGCTGGCCACGACGGGCGTTCCTTGCGCAGCTGTGCTCGACGTTGTCACTGAAGCGG
GAAGGGACTGGCTGCTATTGGGCGAAGTGCCGGGGCAGGATCTCCTGTCATCTCACCTTGCTCCTGCCGA
GAAAGTATCCATCATGGCTGATGCAATGCGGCGGCTGCATACGCTTGATCCGGCTACCTGCCCATTCGAC
CACCAAGCGAAACATCGCATCGAGCGAGCACGTACTCGGATGGAAGCCGGTCTTGTCGATCAGGATGATC
TGGACGAAGAGCATCAGGGGCTCGCGCCAGCCGAACTGTTCGCCAGGCTCAAGGCGCGCATGCCCGACGG
CGAGGATCTCGTCGTGACCCATGGCGATGCCTGCTTGCCGAATATCATGGTGGAAAATGGCCGCTTTTCT
GGATTCATCGACTGTGGCCGGCTGGGTGTGGCGGACCGCTATCAGGACATAGCGTTGGCTACCCGTGATA
TTGCTGAAGAGCTTGGCGGCGAATGGGCTGACCGCTTCCTCGTGCTTTACGGTATCGCCGCTCCCGATTC
GCAGCGCATCGCCTTCTATCGCCTTCTTGACGAGTTCTTCTGAGCGGGACTCTGGGGTTCGAAATGACCG
ACCAAGCGACGCCCAACCTGCCATCACGAGATTTCGATTCCACCGCCGCCTTCTATGAAAGGTTGGGCTT
CGGAATCGTTTTCCGGGACGCCGGCTGGATGATCCTCCAGCGCGGGGATCTCATGCTGGAGTTCTTCGCC
CACCCCAACTTGTTTATTGCAGCTTATAATGGTTACAAATAAAGCAATAGCATCACAAATTTCACAAATA
AAGCATTTTTTTCACTGCATTCTAGTTGTGGTTTGTCCAAACTCATCAATGTATCTTATCATGTCTGTAT
ACCGTCGACCTCTAGCTAGAGCTTGGCGTAATCATGGTCATAGCTGTTTCCTGTGTGAAATTGTTATCCG
CTCACAATTCCACACAACATACGAGCCGGAAGCATAAAGTGTAAAGCCTGGGGTGCCTAATGAGTGAGCT
AACTCACATTAATTGCGTTGCGCTCACTGCCCGCTTTCCAGTCGGGAAACCTGTCGTGCCAGCTGCATTA
ATGAATCGGCCAACGCGCGGGGAGAGGCGGTTTGCGTATTGGGCGCTCTTCCGCTTCCTCGCTCACTGAC
TCGCTGCGCTCGGTCGTTCGGCTGCGGCGAGCGGTATCAGCTCACTCAAAGGCGGTAATACGGTTATCCA
CAGAATCAGGGGATAACGCAGGAAAGAACATGTGAGCAAAAGGCCAGCAAAAGGCCAGGAACCGTAAAAA
GGCCGCGTTGCTGGCGTTTTTCCATAGGCTCCGCCCCCCTGACGAGCATCACAAAAATCGACGCTCAAGT
CAGAGGTGGCGAAACCCGACAGGACTATAAAGATACCAGGCGTTTCCCCCTGGAAGCTCCCTCGTGCGCT
CTCCTGTTCCGACCCTGCCGCTTACCGGATACCTGTCCGCCTTTCTCCCTTCGGGAAGCGTGGCGCTTTC
TCATAGCTCACGCTGTAGGTATCTCAGTTCGGTGTAGGTCGTTCGCTCCAAGCTGGGCTGTGTGCACGAA
CCCCCCGTTCAGCCCGACCGCTGCGCCTTATCCGGTAACTATCGTCTTGAGTCCAACCCGGTAAGACACG
ACTTATCGCCACTGGCAGCAGCCACTGGTAACAGGATTAGCAGAGCGAGGTATGTAGGCGGTGCTACAGA
GTTCTTGAAGTGGTGGCCTAACTACGGCTACACTAGAAGAACAGTATTTGGTATCTGCGCTCTGCTGAAG
CCAGTTACCTTCGGAAAAAGAGTTGGTAGCTCTTGATCCGGCAAACAAACCACCGCTGGTAGCGGTGGTT
TTTTTGTTTGCAAGCAGCAGATTACGCGCAGAAAAAAAGGATCTCAAGAAGATCCTTTGATCTTTTCTAC
GGGGTCTGACGCTCAGTGGAACGAAAACTCACGTTAAGGGATTTTGGTCATGAGATTATCAAAAAGGATC
TTCACCTAGATCCTTTTAAATTAAAAATGAAGTTTTAAATCAATCTAAAGTATATATGAGTAAACTTGGT
CTGACAGTTACCAATGCTTAATCAGTGAGGCACCTATCTCAGCGATCTGTCTATTTCGTTCATCCATAGT
TGCCTGACTCCCCGTCGTGTAGATAACTACGATACGGGAGGGCTTACCATCTGGCCCCAGTGCTGCAATG
ATACCGCGAGACCCACGCTCACCGGCTCCAGATTTATCAGCAATAAACCAGCCAGCCGGAAGGGCCGAGC
GCAGAAGTGGTCCTGCAACTTTATCCGCCTCCATCCAGTCTATTAATTGTTGCCGGGAAGCTAGAGTAAG
TAGTTCGCCAGTTAATAGTTTGCGCAACGTTGTTGCCATTGCTACAGGCATCGTGGTGTCACGCTCGTCG
TTTGGTATGGCTTCATTCAGCTCCGGTTCCCAACGATCAAGGCGAGTTACATGATCCCCCATGTTGTGCA
AAAAAGCGGTTAGCTCCTTCGGTCCTCCGATCGTTGTCAGAAGTAAGTTGGCCGCAGTGTTATCACTCAT
GGTTATGGCAGCACTGCATAATTCTCTTACTGTCATGCCATCCGTAAGATGCTTTTCTGTGACTGGTGAG
TACTCAACCAAGTCATTCTGAGAATAGTGTATGCGGCGACCGAGTTGCTCTTGCCCGGCGTCAATACGGG
ATAATACCGCGCCACATAGCAGAACTTTAAAAGTGCTCATCATTGGAAAACGTTCTTCGGGGCGAAAACT
CTCAAGGATCTTACCGCTGTTGAGATCCAGTTCGATGTAACCCACTCGTGCACCCAACTGATCTTCAGCA
TCTTTTACTTTCACCAGCGTTTCTGGGTGAGCAAAAACAGGAAGGCAAAATGCCGCAAAAAAGGGAATAA
GGGCGACACGGAAATGTTGAATACTCATACTCTTCCTTTTTCAATATTATTGAAGCATTTATCAGGGTTA
TTGTCTCATGAGCGGATACATATTTGAATGTATTTAGAAAAATAAACAAATAGGGGTTCCGCGCACATTT
CCCCGAAAAGTGCCAC
Features (pLannotate 1.2.2; 22 found; start..end, strand, type, name):
    124..427     +  enhancer       CMV enhancer: human cytomegalovirus immediate early enhancer
    428..631     +  promoter       CMV promoter: human cytomegalovirus (CMV) immediate early promoter
    627..660     +  LTR            5' LTR (truncated) (fragment): truncated 5' long terminal repeat (LTR) from HIV-1
    676..694     +  promoter       T7 promoter: promoter for bacteriophage T7 RNA polymerase
    738..758     +  CDS            SV40 NLS: nuclear localization signal of SV40 (simian virus 40) large T antigen
    762..782     +  CDS            SV40 NLS: nuclear localization signal of SV40 (simian virus 40) large T antigen
    786..806     +  CDS            SV40 NLS: nuclear localization signal of SV40 (simian virus 40) large T antigen
    825..1532    +  CDS            mTagBFP2: mTagBFP2 is a basic (constitutively fluorescent) blue fluorescent protein published in 2011, derived from Entacmaea quadricolor. It is reported to be a very rapidly-maturing monomer with very low acid sensitivity.
   1593..1817    +  polyA_signal   bGH poly(A) signal: bovine growth hormone polyadenylation signal
   1821..1842    +  promoter       SV40 promoter (fragment): SV40 enhancer and early promoter
   1863..2291    +  rep_origin     f1 ori (sequence partly withheld): f1 bacteriophage origin of replication; arrow indicates direction of (+) strand synthesis
   2305..2634    +  promoter       SV40 promoter: SV40 enhancer and early promoter
   2701..3492    +  CDS            neo: KKA2_KLEPN - Also known as kan, nptII. Experimental evidence at protein level: Swiss-Prot protein existence level 1. Resistance to kanamycin, neomycin, paromomycin, ribostamycin, butirosin and gentamicin B. From Klebsiella pneumoniae.
   3516..3674    +  CDS            ble (fragment): BLE_KLEPN - Experimental evidence at protein level: Swiss-Prot protein existence level 1. Binding protein with a strong affinity to the bleomycin family of antibiotics. Binds to CL990; an antimitotic-antibiotic compound. From Klebsiella pneumoniae.
   3669..3790    +  polyA_signal   SV40 poly(A) signal: SV40 polyadenylation signal
   3863..3879    -  protein_bind   lac operator: The lac repressor binds to the lac operator to inhibit transcription in E. coli. This inhibition can be relieved by adding lactose or isopropyl-β-D-thiogalactopyranoside (IPTG). lac repressor encoded by lacI
   3887..3917    -  promoter       lac promoter: promoter for the E. coli lac operon
   3932..3953    -  protein_bind   CAP binding site: CAP binding activates transcription in the presence of cAMP. E. coli catabolite activator protein
   3966..4058    -  CDS            lacI (fragment): lac repressor; lacI; The lac repressor binds to the lac operator to inhibit transcription in E. coli. This inhibition can be relieved by adding lactose or isopropyl-β-D-thiogalactopyranoside (IPTG).
   4241..4829    -  rep_origin     ori: high-copy-number ColE1/pMB1/pBR322/pUC origin of replication
   5000..5860    -  CDS            AmpR: β-lactamase; bla; confers resistance to ampicillin, carbenicillin, and related antibiotics
   5861..5965    -  promoter       AmpR promoter: bla
