[The description below was written by a language model from this plasmid's Addgene catalogue record and pLannotate feature annotations shown in this document.]
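Description:
pTS2394-Tier1-PhCMV-3xNLS_mTagBFP2 is a mammalian expression plasmid of about 6 kb built on pMM1, a pcDNA3.1-derived backbone, and designated a "Tier-1" vector within the VAMSyB modular plasmid architecture for mammalian synthetic biology. It is propagated in E. coli as a high-copy plasmid through a ColE1/pUC-type origin and selected with ampicillin via the β-lactamase gene under its own promoter. An f1 origin is also present, along with residual lac promoter/operator sequences typical of this backbone family. For selection in mammalian cells, an SV40 early promoter drives the neomycin phosphotransferase gene, terminated by an SV40 polyadenylation signal, which allows G418 selection of stable transfectants. Short fragments annotated as ble, lacI and a truncated HIV-1 LTR appear to be backbone remnants or partial sequence matches rather than functional elements.

The payload is a single constitutive expression cassette. The human cytomegalovirus immediate-early enhancer and promoter (PhCMV) drive a synthetic open reading frame in which three tandem copies of the SV40 large T antigen nuclear localization signal are placed upstream of mTagBFP2, a rapidly maturing monomeric blue fluorescent protein derived from Entacmaea quadricolor. The transcript is terminated by the bovine growth hormone polyadenylation signal. A T7 promoter lies between the CMV promoter and the coding sequence, as in pcDNA3.1-type vectors. The triple NLS concentrates the blue fluorescence in the nucleus, so the construct serves as a nuclear marker or as a transfection and expression control. The record does not state further specific applications, nor the restriction sites used for cloning.
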