Addgene plasmid #169531: pTS2394-Tier1-PhCMV-3xNLS_mTagBFP2
Purpose: Tier-1 vector encoding PhCMV-driven blue fluorescent protein mTagBFP2 with nuclear localization (PhCMV-3xNLS-mTagBFP2-pA).
Depositing lab: Martin Fussenegger. Depositing organization: ETH Zurich (Swiss Federal Institute of Technology). Publication: A versatile plasmid architecture for mammalian synthetic biology (VAMSyB). Haellman V, Strittmatter T, Bertschi A, Stucheli P, Fussenegger M. Metab Eng. 2021 Jul;66:41-50. doi: 10.1016/j.ymben.2021.04.003. Epub 2021 Apr 18. PubMed 33857582.
Backbone
  Vector backbone: pMM1 (pcDNA3.1-based)
  Backbone size w/o insert (bp): 4435
  Vector type: Mammalian Expression
  Selectable markers: Neomycin (select with G418)
Growth in bacteria
  Bacterial resistance: Ampicillin, 100 μg/mL
  Growth temperature: 37°C
  Growth strain: DH5alpha
  Copy number: High Copy
Gene/Insert
  Gene/Insert name: PCMV-driven nucleus-localized monomeric Tag blue fluorescent protein 2 (alt name: PCMV-3xNLS-mTagBFP2)
  Species: Synthetic; simian virus 40
  Promoter: PhCMV
  Cloning method: Restriction Enzyme; 5′ cloning site Unknown (unknown if destroyed)
  Sequencing primers: 5′ AmpStart; 3′ BGH-rev
Terms and licenses: Academic/Nonprofit Terms; Industry Terms: Not Available to Industry
How to cite: pTS2394-Tier1-PhCMV-3xNLS_mTagBFP2 was a gift from Martin Fussenegger (Addgene plasmid # 169531 ; http://n2t.net/addgene:169531 ; RRID:Addgene_169531)
